Addgene plasmid #16597: c-myc promoter (4x TBE1 - wt)
Depositing lab: Bert Vogelstein. Publication: Identification of c-MYC as a target of the APC pathway. He TC, Sparks AB, Rago C, Hermeking H, Zawel L, da Costa LT, Morin PJ, Vogelstein B, Kinzler KW. Science. 1998 Sep 4. 281(5382):1509-12. 10.1126/science.281.5382.1509 PubMed 9727977.
Backbone
  Vector backbone: pBV-Luc
  Backbone manufacturer: Vogelstein Lab
  Backbone size w/o insert (bp): 4867
  Vector type: Mammalian Expression, Luciferase
Growth in bacteria
  Bacterial resistance: Ampicillin, 100 μg/mL
  Growth temperature: 37°C
  Growth strain: DH5alpha
  Copy number: High Copy
Gene/Insert
  Gene/Insert name: c-myc promoter (4xTBE1 wt) (alt name: MYC)
  Species: H. sapiens (human)
  Entrez Gene: MYC (a.k.a. MRTL, MYCC, bHLHe39, c-Myc)
  Tag / fusion protein: luciferase (C terminal on backbone)
  Cloning method: Restriction Enzyme
  Sequencing primers: 5′ n/a; 3′ LucNRev
Terms and licenses: Academic/Nonprofit Terms; Industry Terms: Not Available to Industry
Depositor comments: Tcf-4 binding elements (TBEs). To construct the four tandem repeats of TBE1, we dimerized oligonucleotide cassettes containing two copies of the site and cloned the products into pBV-Luc (5'-CTAGCGCACCTTTGATTTCTGCACCTTTGATTTCTG-3' and 5'-CTAGCAGAAATCAAAGGTGCAGAAATCAAAGGTGCG-3')
How to cite: c-myc promoter (4x TBE1 - wt) was a gift from Bert Vogelstein (Addgene plasmid # 16597 ; http://n2t.net/addgene:16597 ; RRID:Addgene_16597)
