[The description below was written by a language model from this plasmid's Addgene catalogue record.]
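Description:
c-myc promoter (4x TBE1 - wt) is a mammalian luciferase reporter plasmid built on the pBV-Luc backbone (about 4.9 kb without insert). It is maintained in E. coli as a high-copy plasmid under ampicillin selection. The record does not list the replication origin, and no feature table is provided, so the exact layout of backbone elements, including any minimal promoter between the insert and the reporter, is not stated here.

The insert is a short synthetic regulatory cassette, not a full promoter fragment. It consists of four tandem copies of the wild-type TBE1 site, one of the Tcf-4 binding elements identified in the human MYC (c-myc) promoter. According to the depositor, the array was made by dimerizing oligonucleotide cassettes that each carried two copies of the site, then cloning the product by restriction enzyme methods into pBV-Luc upstream of the luciferase coding sequence. Although the catalogue lists luciferase as a C-terminal "tag" on the backbone, it functions as a transcriptional reporter, because the insert is a non-coding binding-site array and not a protein fusion partner.

In transfected mammalian cells, luciferase output reflects how strongly Tcf-4, acting with beta-catenin, drives transcription through the multimerized TBE1 sites. The construct comes from work identifying c-MYC as a target of the APC pathway. It is suited to testing how APC, beta-catenin or Tcf-4 status affects activity at this MYC promoter element. The "wt" designation implies comparison with a version carrying mutated sites, although the record does not describe such a counterpart.
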