>Addgene plasmid #16597 | c-myc promoter (4x TBE1 - wt) | addgene partial sequence | sequence record 23149 | 16597 with LucNrev
GGCGCCGGGCCTTTCTTTATGTTTTTGGCGTCTTCCATGGTGGCTTTACCAACAGTACCGGAATGCCAAG
CTTACTTAGATCGCAGATCTCGATACCGGATCCATTATATACCCGAATTCGATATCGACGTCCAGCTGTC
GAGCCCGGGCTAGCAGAAATCAAAGGTGCAGAAATCAAAGGTGCGCTAGCAGAAATCAAAGGTGCAGAAA
TCAAAGGTGCGCTAGCACGCGTAAGAGCTCGGTACCTATCGATAGAGAAATGTTCTGGCACCTGCACTTG
CACTGGGGACAGCCTATTTTGCTAGTTTGTTTTGTTTCGTTTTGTTTTGATGGAGAGCGTATGTTAGTAC
TATCGATTCACACAAAAAACCAACACACAGATGTAATGAAAATAAAGATATTTTATTGCGGCCGCTCCAA
GTACCTCCCGTACCTTAATATTACTTACTTATCATGGTAGCTTGGGCTGGCGTAATAGCGAAGAGGCCCG
CACCGATCGCCCTTCCCAACAGTTGCGCAGCCTGAATGGCGAATGGCAAATTGTAAGCGTTAATATTTTG
TTAAAATTCGCGTTAAATTTTTGTTAAATCAGCTCATTTTTTAACCAATAGGCCGAAATCGGCAAAATCC
CTTATAAATCAAAAGAATAGACCGAGATAGGGTTGAGTGTTGTTCCAGTTTGGAACAAGAGTCCACTATT
AAAGAACGTGGACTCCAACNAGAGGGGCGAAAAAACCGTCTATCAGGGNGATGGCCCACTACGTGAACCA
TCACCCTANTCANCATTTTGGGGTCGAGTGCCGTAAAGCACTAA
